>Addgene plasmid #72422 | pJK408 | depositor full sequence | sequence record 140429 | Full plasmid sequence
TGGCGAATGGG
[124 nt withheld, positions 12-135]
C
[91 nt withheld, positions 137-227]
A
[49 nt withheld, positions 229-277]
CCTTTGACGTTGGAGTCCACGTTCTTT
[37 nt withheld, positions 305-341]
ACCCTATCTCGGTCTATTCTTTTGATTTATAAGGGATTTTGCCGATTTCGGCCTATTGGTTAAAAAATGA
GCTGATTTAACAAAAATTTAACGCGAATTTTAACAAAATATTAACGTTTACAATTTCAGGTGGCACTTTT
CGGGGAAATGTGCGCGGAACCCCTATTTGTTTATTTTTCTAAATACATTCAAATATGTATCCGCTCATGA
GACAATAACCCTGATAAATGCTTCAATAATATTGAAAAAGGAAGAGTATGAGTATTCAACATTTCCGTGT
CGCCCTTATTCCCTTTTTTGCGGCATTTTGCCTTCCTGTTTTTGCTCACCCAGAAACGCTGGTGAAAGTA
AAAGATGCTGAAGATCAGTTGGGTGCACGAGTGGGTTACATCGAACTGGATCTCAACAGCGGTAAGATCC
TTGAGAGTTTTCGCCCCGAAGAACGTTTTCCAATGATGAGCACTTTTAAAGTTCTGCTATGTGGCGCGGT
ATTATCCCGTATTGACGCCGGGCAAGAGCAACTCGGTCGCCGCATACACTATTCTCAGAATGACTTGGTT
GAGTACTCACCAGTCACAGAAAAGCATCTTACGGATGGCATGACAGTAAGAGAATTATGCAGTGCTGCCA
TAACCATGAGTGATAACACTGCGGCCAACTTACTTCTGACAACGATCGGAGGACCGAAGGAGCTAACCGC
TTTTTTGCACAACATGGGGGATCATGTAACTCGCCTTGATCGTTGGGAACCGGAGCTGAATGAAGCCATA
CCAAACGACGAGCGTGACACCACGATGCCTGCAGCAATGGCAACAACGTTGCGCAAACTATTAACTGGCG
AACTACTTACTCTAGCTTCCCGGCAACAATTAATAGACTGGATGGAGGCGGATAAAGTTGCAGGACCACT
TCTGCGCTCGGCCCTTCCGGCTGGCTGGTTTATTGCTGATAAATCTGGAGCCGGTGAGCGTGGGTCTCGC
GGTATCATTGCAGCACTGGGGCCAGATGGTAAGCCCTCCCGTATCGTAGTTATCTACACGACGGGGAGTC
AGGCAACTATGGATGAACGAAATAGACAGATCGCTGAGATAGGTGCCTCACTGATTAAGCATTGGTAACT
GTCAGACCAAGTTTACTCATATATACTTTAGATTGATTTAAAACTTCATTTTTAATTTAAAAGGATCTAG
GTGAAGATCCTTTTTGATAATCTCATGACCAAAATCCCTTAACGTGAGTTTTCGTTCCACTGAGCGTCAG
ACCCCGTAGAAAAGATCAAAGGATCTTCTTGAGATCCTTTTTTTCTGCGCGTAATCTGCTGCTTGCAAAC
AAAAAAACCACCGCTACCAGCGGTGGTTTGTTTGCCGGATCAAGAGCTACCAACTCTTTTTCCGAAGGTA
ACTGGCTTCAGCAGAGCGCAGATACCAAATACTGTCCTTCTAGTGTAGCCGTAGTTAGGCCACCACTTCA
AGAACTCTGTAGCACCGCCTACATACCTCGCTCTGCTAATCCTGTTACCAGTGGCTGCTGCCAGTGGCGA
TAAGTCGTGTCTTACCGGGTTGGACTCAAGACGATAGTTACCGGATAAGGCGCAGCGGTCGGGCTGAACG
GGGGGTTCGTGCACACAGCCCAGCTTGGAGCGAACGACCTACACCGAACTGAGATACCTACAGCGTGAGC
TATGAGAAAGCGCCACGCTTCCCGAAGGGAGAAAGGCGGACAGGTATCCGGTAAGCGGCAGGGTCGGAAC
AGGAGAGCGCACGAGGGAGCTTCCAGGGGGAAACGCCTGGTATCTTTATAGTCCTGTCGGGTTTCGCCAC
CTCTGACTTGAGCGTCGATTTTTGTGATGCTCGTCAGGGGGGCGGAGCCTATGGAAAAACGCCAGCAACG
CGGCCTTTTTACGGTTCCTGGCCTTTTGCTGGCCTTTTGCTCACATGTTCTTTCCTGCGTTATCCCCTGA
TTCTGTGGATAACCGTATTACCGCCTTTGAGTGAGCTGATACCGCTCGCCGCAGCCGAACGACCGAGCGC
AGCGAGTCAGTGAGCGAGGAAGCGGAAGAGCGCCTGATGCGGTATTTTCTCCTTACGCATCTGTGCGGTA
TTTCACACCGCATATATGGTGCACTCTCAGTACAATCTGCTCTGATGCCGCATAGTTAAGCCAGTATACA
CTCCGCTATCGCTACGTGACTGGGTCATGGCTGCGCCCCGACACCCGCCAACACCCGCTGACGCGCCCTG
ACGGGCTTGTCTGCTCCCGGCATCCGCTTACAGACAAGCTGTGACCGTCTCCGGGAGCTGCATGTGTCAG
AGGTTTTCACCGTCATCACCGAAACGCGCGAGGCAGCTGCGGTAAAGCTCATCAGCGTGGTCGTGAAGCG
ATTCACAGATGTCTGCCTGTTCATCCGCGTCCAGCTCGTTGAGTTTCTCCAGAAGCGTTAATGTCTGGCT
TCTGATAAAGCGGGCCATGTTAAGGGCGGTTTTTTCCTGTTTGGTCACTGATGCCTCCGTGTAAGGGGGA
TTTCTGTTCATGGGGGTAATGATACCGATGAAACGAGAGAGGATGCTCACGATACGGGTTACTGATGATG
AACATGCCCGGTTACTGGAACGTTGTGAGGGTAAACAACTGGCGGTATGGATGCGGCGGGACCAGAGAAA
AATCACTCAGGGTCAATGCCAGCGCTTCGTTAATACAGATGTAGGTGTTCCACAGGGTAGCCAGCAGCAT
CCTGCGATGCAGATCCGGAACATAATGGTGCAGGGCGCTGACTTCCGCGTTTCCAGACTTTACGAAACAC
GGAAACCGAAGACCATTCATGTTGTTGCTCAGGTCGCAGACGTTTTGCAGCAGCAGTCGCTTCACGTTCG
CTCGCGTATCGGTGATTCATTCTGCTAACCAGTAAGGCAACCCCGCCAGCCTAGCCGGGTCCTCAACGAC
AGGAGCACGATCATGCGCACCCGTGGCCAGGACCCAACGCTGCCCGAGATCTCGATCCCGCGAAATTAAT
ACGACTCACTATAGGGAGACCACAACGGTTTCCCTCTAGAAATAATTTTGTTTAACTTTAAGAAGGAGAT
ATACCATGGATGACCACAACAGCTAAGGCTCTTATTACAGCCTTCTACAAAAAGCCTGCGGCACATGCTT
ATTGGATAGGTTGTTCGCTTGGTGGGCTGGAAGGGCTGATTGAAGCAAAACGCTATCCAGAAGATTATGA
TGGCATTGTTGCTGGCGCGCCCCCTAACCCGATTGTAAATTTTAATGCAGAACAACTGTGGGCGGGATGG
ATGAGCTACCATAACTCCGCCTTGCGTGTATCACACGATAAATTTCATTTATTGAATACTGCTGTCATGA
ATGCTTGTGCCTCACCCGTTGGCAAAAAACAGGGGTTTTTGGATGAACCGGATAAATGCACCTTTATGCC
AGATCAGCTTTTGTGCAAAGGCGCAGATACTTCATCCTGCCTCACAGCAAATGAGGTGCAGGCTGCCAAA
AATATTTATCAAGGCCCTATAAACCCGCAAACACATCAGGTTATTTTCCCCGGTCCGGCCAAAGGAAGTG
AAGATGGCTTTTCTGCCGATGGCAAAGCCTTTCCTGTTGCACTGGACCTATTCAAATATGCAGCATTCCA
AAACCCGGAATGGGATTGGACAACCCTGAAATGGGATACTGATACAGAGGAAGCCACACGTAAGCTTGGC
CCACTTTTACATGTAGATGATAATCTCACCCCATTCTTTCAGCATGGCGGGCGGCTTCTGATGTATATTG
GCTGGAATGATGGTCATAACCCTGAACAATTGGCAGGTTATTATCAGTCTCTCCAGCATAATGCGGGGCC
AAATTATCAGGACAATGTCAGGCTAATCACCATTCCAGGCATGGGTCATTGCTATGGTGGTGCGGGGTGT
GACACATTTAGCAAACTTGGCGCCATTGATAACTGGGTAACCGAAAAAGAGGCGCCAGAAACGCTTGTGG
CCGCCCGCGTGAGTGATGGAAAGATTATCCGTACGCGCCCACTTTGTGCTTGGCCAAAAGTGGCTCGTTA
TGATGGACATGGCAATATGGATGATGCACGCAGTTTTACCTGTGCAACACCATATGCCCAAGAAAAACAT
GATAAACCACACCACCACCACCACTGAGATCCGGCTGCTAACAAAGCCCGAAAGGAAGCTGAGTTGGCTG
CTGCCACCGCTGAGCAATAACTAGCATAACCCCTTGGGGCCTCTAAACGGGTCTTGAGGGGTTTTTTGCT
GAAAGGAGGAACTATATCCGGAT
Features (pLannotate 1.2.2; 11 found; start..end, strand, type, name):
     12..467     +  rep_origin     f1 ori (sequence partly withheld): f1 bacteriophage origin of replication; arrow indicates direction of (+) strand synthesis
    494..598     +  promoter       AmpR promoter: bla
    599..1459    +  CDS            AmpR: β-lactamase; bla; confers resistance to ampicillin, carbenicillin, and related antibiotics
   1630..2218    +  rep_origin     ori: high-copy-number ColE1/pMB1/pBR322/pUC origin of replication
   2404..2546    -  misc_feature   bom: basis of mobility region from pBR322
   2648..2839    -  CDS            rop: Rop protein, which maintains plasmids at low copy number; rop
   2856..3236    +  CDS            YPB1_ECOLX: Protein predicted: Swiss-Prot protein existence level 4. From Escherichia coli.
   3348..3366    +  promoter       T7 promoter: promoter for bacteriophage T7 RNA polymerase
   3398..3420    +  RBS            RBS: efficient ribosome binding site from bacteriophage T7 gene 10 (Olins and Rangwala, 1989)
   4505..4554    +  CDS            SET1 (fragment): solubility-enhancement tag derived from T7 phage gene 10B
   4562..4609    +  terminator     T7 terminator: transcription terminator for bacteriophage T7 RNA polymerase
