[The description below was written by a language model from this plasmid's Addgene catalogue record and pLannotate feature annotations shown in this document.]
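Description:
pJK408 is a bacterial expression plasmid built on the pET23d backbone for producing the feruloyl esterase Est10 (also recorded as est10, AAC1141 or AZ09_06910) from Acetobacter aceti strain 1023. The total construct is 4,634 bp. It is maintained in E. coli through a ColE1/pMB1-type origin, with the pBR322-derived bom region and a rop coding sequence also annotated, and it is selected by ampicillin resistance from a β-lactamase gene under its own bla promoter. An f1 phage origin is present as well, which in principle permits single-stranded DNA production. The record lists the copy number as unknown.

The esterase coding sequence was inserted by restriction cloning between NcoI, which is retained, and XhoI, which was destroyed. It sits downstream of the T7 promoter and the efficient ribosome binding site from phage T7 gene 10, and is followed by the T7 terminator. Expression therefore depends on a host that supplies T7 RNA polymerase. The cloning strain named in the record serves for propagation rather than expression. The protein carries a C-terminal histidine tag supplied by the backbone for metal-affinity purification. The depositor notes that the construct was made by QuikChange mutagenesis, which unintentionally removed one codon from the tag, so it encodes five histidines rather than the usual six.

The automated feature table does not annotate the esterase open reading frame or the His tag. The insert presumably occupies the unannotated interval between the ribosome binding site and the terminator. The short "SET1 fragment" and the predicted E. coli protein hits appear to be similarity matches to backbone sequence, not intended payload elements.
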