Addgene plasmid #72422: pJK408
Purpose: Produces Acetobacter aceti 1023 Est10, C-terminal His5 tag
Depositing lab: T. J. Kappock. Depositing organization: Washington University in Saint Louis.
Backbone
  Vector backbone: pET23d
  Backbone size w/o insert (bp): 3663
  Total vector size (bp): 4634
  Vector type: Bacterial Expression
Growth in bacteria
  Bacterial resistance: Ampicillin, 100 μg/mL
  Growth temperature: 37°C
  Growth strain: DH5alpha
  Copy number: Unknown
Gene/Insert
  Gene/Insert name: feruloyl esterase (alt names: est10; AAC1141; AZ09_06910)
  Species: Acetobacter aceti 1023
  GenBank ID: KDE20551.1
  Promoter: T7
  Tag / fusion protein: His5 (C terminal on backbone)
  Cloning method: Restriction Enzyme; 5′ cloning site NcoI (not destroyed); 3′ cloning site XhoI (destroyed during cloning)
  Sequencing primers: 5′ T7 promoter; 3′ T7 terminator
Terms and licenses: Academic/Nonprofit Terms; Industry Terms: Not Available to Industry
Depositor comments: This construct was prepared by QuikChange mutagenesis, which led to the unintended deletion of one codon in the terminal affinity tag, which now encodes His5.
How to cite: pJK408 was a gift from T. J. Kappock (Addgene plasmid # 72422 ; http://n2t.net/addgene:72422 ; RRID:Addgene_72422)
