>Addgene plasmid #72422 | pJK408 | addgene partial sequence | sequence record 138438 | T7 5'-TAATACGACTCACTATAGGG-3'
TTTTGTTTAACTTTAAGAAGGAGATATACCATGGATGACCACAACAGCTAAGGCTCTTATTACAGCCTTC
TACAAAAAGCCTGCGGCACATGCTTATTGGATAGGTTGTTCGCTTGGTGGGCTGGAAGGGCTGATTGAAG
CAAAACGCTATCCAGAAGATTATGATGGCATTGTTGCTGGCGCGCCCCCTAACCCGATTGTAAATTTTAA
TGCAGAACAACTGTGGGCGGGATGGATGAGCTACCATAACTCCGCCTTGCGTGTATCACACGATAAATTT
CATTTATTGAATACTGCTGTCATGAATGCTTGTGCCTCACCCGTTGGCAAAAAACAGGGGTTTTTGGATG
AACCGGATAAATGCACCTTTATGCCAGATCAGCTTTTGTGCAAAGGCGCAGATACTTCATCCTGCCTCAC
AGCAAATGAGGTGCAGGCTGCCAAAAATATTTATCAAGGCCCTATAAACCCGCAAACACATCAGGTTATT
TTCCCCGGTCCGGCCAAAGGAAGTGAAGATGGCTTTTCTGCCGATGGCAAAGCCTTTCCTGTTGCACTGG
ACCTATTCAAATATGCAGCATTCCAAAACCCGGAATGGGATTGGACAACCCTGAAATGGGATACTGATAC
AGAGGAAGCCACACGTAAGCTTGGCCCACTTTTACATGTAGATGATAATCTCACCCCATTCTTTCAGCAT
GGCGGGCGGCTTCTGATGTATATTGGCTGGAATGATGGTCATAACCCTGAACAATTGGCAGGTTATTATC
AGTCTCTCCAGCATAATGCGGGGCCAAATTATCAGGACAATGTCAGGCTAATCACCATTCCAGGCATGGG
TCATTGCTATGGTGGTGCGGGGTGTGACACATTTAGCAAACTTGGCGCCATTGATAACTGGGTAACCGAA
AAAGAGGCGCCAGAAACGCTTGTGGCCGCCCGCGTGAGTGATGGAAAGATTATCCGTACGCGCCCACTTT
GTGCTTGGCCAAAAGTGGCTCGTTATGATGGACATGGCAATATGGATGATGCACGCAGTTTTACCTGTGC
AACACCATATGCCCAAGAAAAACATGATAAA
