>Addgene plasmid #72422 | pJK408 | addgene partial sequence | sequence record 138439 | T7term 5'-GCTAGTTATTGCTCAGCGG-3'
TTTGTTAGCAGCCGGATCTCAGTGGTGGTGGTGGTGTGGTTTATCATGTTTTTCTTGGGCATATGGTGTT
GCACAGGTAAAACTGCGTGCATCATCCATATTGCCATGTCCATCATAACGAGCCACTTTTGGCCAAGCAC
AAAGTGGGCGCGTACGGATAATCTTTCCATCACTCACGCGGGCGGCCACAAGCGTTTCTGGCGCCTCTTT
TTCGGTTACCCAGTTATCAATGGCGCCAAGTTTGCTAAATGTGTCACACCCCGCACCACCATAGCAATGA
CCCATGCCTGGAATGGTGATTAGCCTGACATTGTCCTGATAATTTGGCCCCGCATTATGCTGGAGAGACT
GATAATAACCTGCCAATTGTTCAGGGTTATGACCATCATTCCAGCCAATATACATCAGAAGCCGCCCGCC
ATGCTGAAAGAATGGGGTGAGATTATCATCTACATGTAAAAGTGGGCCAAGCTTACGTGTGGCTTCCTCT
GTATCAGTATCCCATTTCAGGGTTGTCCAATCCCATTCCGGGTTTTGGAATGCTGCATATTTGAATAGGT
CCAGTGCAACAGGAAAGGCTTTGCCATCGGCAGAAAAGCCATCTTCACTTCCTTTGGCCGGACCGGGGAA
AATAACCTGATGTGTTTGCGGGTTTATAGGGCCTTGATAAATATTTTTGGCAGCCTGCACCTCATTTGCT
GTGAGGCAGGATGAAGTATCTGCGCCTTTGCACAAAAGCTGATCTGGCATAAAGGTGCATTTATCCGGTT
CATCCAAAAACCCCTGTTTTTTGCCAACGGGTGAGGCACAAGCATTCATGACAGCAGTATTCAATAAATG
AAATTTATCGTGTGATACACGCAAGGCGGAGTTATGGTAGCTCATCCATCCCGCCCACAGTTGTTCTGCA
TTAAAATTTACAATCGGGTTAGGGGGCGCGCCAGCAACAATGCCATCATAATCTTCTGG
